Addgene plasmid #72655: NLS-mCherry-LEXY (pDN122)
Purpose: Blue light-inducible nuclear export of mCherry
Depositing lab: Barbara Di Ventura & Roland Eils. Depositing organization: Deutsches Krebsforschungszentrum (DKFZ). Publication: Optogenetic control of nuclear protein export. Niopek D, Wehler P, Roensch J, Eils R, Di Ventura B. Nat Commun. 2016 Feb 8;7:10624. doi: 10.1038/ncomms10624. PubMed 26853913.
Backbone
  Vector backbone: pcDNA3.1 (-)
  Vector type: Mammalian Expression
Growth in bacteria
  Bacterial resistance: Ampicillin, 100 μg/mL
  Growth temperature: 37°C
  Growth strain: DH5alpha
  Copy number: High Copy
Gene/Insert
  Gene/Insert name: NLS-mCherry-LEXY
  Promoter: CMV
  Cloning method: Unknown
  Sequencing primers: 5′ CMV-F; 3′ BGH-rev
Terms and licenses: Academic/Nonprofit Terms; Industry Terms: Not Available to Industry
How to cite: NLS-mCherry-LEXY (pDN122) was a gift from Barbara Di Ventura & Roland Eils (Addgene plasmid # 72655 ; http://n2t.net/addgene:72655 ; RRID:Addgene_72655)
