[The description below was written by a language model from this plasmid's Addgene catalogue record, the feature table of its GenBank file and pLannotate feature annotations shown in this document.]
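Description:
NLS-mCherry-LEXY (pDN122) is a mammalian expression plasmid built on the pcDNA3.1(-) backbone, designed to express a red fluorescent reporter whose nuclear localisation can be reversed with blue light. It is maintained in E. coli as a high-copy plasmid through a ColE1/pUC-type origin and selected with ampicillin via the β-lactamase gene. The backbone also carries an f1 phage origin and an SV40 promoter-driven neomycin phosphotransferase cassette with an SV40 polyadenylation signal, which can serve for G418 selection of stably transfected mammalian cells.

The payload is transcribed from the human CMV immediate-early enhancer and promoter and terminated by the bovine growth hormone polyadenylation signal, with a T7 promoter sitting just upstream of the coding region. The insert is named as a fusion of a nuclear localisation signal, mCherry and the LEXY module. The automated annotation identifies the mCherry coding sequence, followed shortly downstream by a segment labelled miniSOG. miniSOG is itself derived from a plant phototropin LOV2 domain, so this hit most plausibly reflects homology to a flavin-binding LOV-type photosensor within LEXY rather than a true miniSOG reporter, though the record does not spell out LEXY's composition. The NLS and any export signal are not annotated separately. Some small hits, such as the HIV-1 LTR, ble and lacI fragments, look like annotation artefacts of backbone sequence.

According to the stated purpose, the NLS holds mCherry in the nucleus and blue light triggers its export to the cytoplasm. This makes the construct useful as a visual reporter for optogenetic control of nuclear export. The two full-length sequence records, of about 6.6 kb, give the same feature layout, while the separate GenBank record covers only about 1 kb spanning the T7 promoter and mCherry.
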