Features (pLannotate 1.2.2; 21 found; start..end, strand, type, name):
    145..197     -  misc_feature   bom (fragment): basis of mobility region from pBR322
    352..731     +  enhancer       CMV enhancer: human cytomegalovirus immediate early enhancer
    732..935     +  promoter       CMV promoter: human cytomegalovirus (CMV) immediate early promoter
    931..964     +  LTR            5' LTR (truncated) (fragment): truncated 5' long terminal repeat (LTR) from HIV-1
    980..998     +  promoter       T7 promoter: promoter for bacteriophage T7 RNA polymerase
   1048..1752    +  CDS            mCherry: mCherry is a basic (constitutively fluorescent) red fluorescent protein published in 2004, derived from Discosoma sp.. It is reported to be a very rapidly-maturing monomer with low acid sensitivity.
   1801..2118    +  CDS            miniSOG: miniSOG is a basic (constitutively fluorescent) cyan fluorescent protein published in 2011, derived from Arabidopsis thaliana. It requires the cofactor flavin for fluorescence.
   2336..2560    +  polyA_signal   bGH poly(A) signal: bovine growth hormone polyadenylation signal
   2564..2585    +  promoter       SV40 promoter (fragment): SV40 enhancer and early promoter
   2606..3034    +  rep_origin     f1 ori (sequence partly withheld): f1 bacteriophage origin of replication; arrow indicates direction of (+) strand synthesis
   3048..3377    +  promoter       SV40 promoter: SV40 enhancer and early promoter
   3444..4235    +  CDS            neo: KKA2_KLEPN - Also known as kan, nptII. Experimental evidence at protein level: Swiss-Prot protein existence level 1. Resistance to kanamycin, neomycin, paromomycin, ribostamycin, butirosin and gentamicin B. From Klebsiella pneumoniae.
   4259..4417    +  CDS            ble (fragment): BLE_KLEPN - Experimental evidence at protein level: Swiss-Prot protein existence level 1. Binding protein with a strong affinity to the bleomycin family of antibiotics. Binds to CL990; an antimitotic-antibiotic compound. From Klebsiella pneumoniae.
   4412..4533    +  polyA_signal   SV40 poly(A) signal: SV40 polyadenylation signal
   4606..4622    -  protein_bind   lac operator: The lac repressor binds to the lac operator to inhibit transcription in E. coli. This inhibition can be relieved by adding lactose or isopropyl-β-D-thiogalactopyranoside (IPTG). lac repressor encoded by lacI
   4630..4660    -  promoter       lac promoter: promoter for the E. coli lac operon
   4675..4696    -  protein_bind   CAP binding site: CAP binding activates transcription in the presence of cAMP. E. coli catabolite activator protein
   4709..4801    -  CDS            lacI (fragment): lac repressor; lacI; The lac repressor binds to the lac operator to inhibit transcription in E. coli. This inhibition can be relieved by adding lactose or isopropyl-β-D-thiogalactopyranoside (IPTG).
   4984..5572    -  rep_origin     ori: high-copy-number ColE1/pMB1/pBR322/pUC origin of replication
   5743..6603    -  CDS            AmpR: β-lactamase; bla; confers resistance to ampicillin, carbenicillin, and related antibiotics
   6604..86      -  promoter       AmpR promoter (across the origin): bla
>Addgene plasmid #72655 | NLS-mCherry-LEXY (pDN122) | addgene full sequence | sequence record 418956 | Addgene NGS Result
TATTGAAGCATTTATCAGGGTTATTGTCTCATGAGCGGATACATATTTGAATGTATTTAGAAAAATAAAC
AAATAGGGGTTCCGCGCACATTTCCCCGAAAAGTGCCACCTGACGTCGACGGATCGGGAGATCTCCCGAT
CCCCTATGGTGCACTCTCAGTACAATCTGCTCTGATGCCGCATAGTTAAGCCAGTATCTGCTCCCTGCTT
GTGTGTTGGAGGTCGCTGAGTAGTGCGCGAGCAAAATTTAAGCTACAACAAGGCAAGGCTTGACCGACAA
TTGCATGAAGAATCTGCTTAGGGTTAGGCGTTTTGCGCTGCTTCGCGATGTACGGGCCAGATATACGCGT
TGACATTGATTATTGACTAGTTATTAATAGTAATCAATTACGGGGTCATTAGTTCATAGCCCATATATGG
AGTTCCGCGTTACATAACTTACGGTAAATGGCCCGCCTGGCTGACCGCCCAACGACCCCCGCCCATTGAC
GTCAATAATGACGTATGTTCCCATAGTAACGCCAATAGGGACTTTCCATTGACGTCAATGGGTGGAGTAT
TTACGGTAAACTGCCCACTTGGCAGTACATCAAGTGTATCATATGCCAAGTACGCCCCCTATTGACGTCA
ATGACGGTAAATGGCCCGCCTGGCATTATGCCCAGTACATGACCTTATGGGACTTTCCTACTTGGCAGTA
CATCTACGTATTAGTCATCGCTATTACCATGGTGATGCGGTTTTGGCAGTACATCAATGGGCGTGGATAG
CGGTTTGACTCACGGGGATTTCCAAGTCTCCACCCCATTGACGTCAATGGGAGTTTGTTTTGGCACCAAA
ATCAACGGGACTTTCCAAAATGTCGTAACAACTCCGCCCCATTGACGCAAATGGGCGGTAGGCGTGTACG
GTGGGAGGTCTATATAAGCAGAGCTCTCTGGCTAACTAGAGAACCCACTGCTTACTGGCTTATCGAAATT
AATACGACTCACTATAGGGAGACCCAAGCTGGCTAGCATGGCCGCAGCAAAGCGCGTGAAGCTGGACGTG
AGCAAGGGCGAGGAGGATAACATGGCCATCATCAAGGAGTTCATGCGCTTCAAGGTGCACATGGAGGGCT
CCGTGAACGGCCACGAGTTCGAGATCGAGGGCGAGGGCGAGGGCCGCCCCTACGAGGGCACCCAGACCGC
CAAGCTGAAGGTGACCAAGGGTGGCCCCCTGCCCTTCGCCTGGGACATCCTGTCCCCTCAGTTCATGTAC
GGCTCCAAGGCCTACGTGAAGCACCCCGCCGACATCCCCGACTACTTGAAGCTGTCCTTCCCCGAGGGCT
TCAAGTGGGAGCGCGTGATGAACTTCGAGGACGGCGGCGTGGTGACCGTGACCCAGGACTCCTCCCTGCA
GGACGGCGAGTTCATCTACAAGGTGAAGCTGCGCGGCACCAACTTCCCCTCCGACGGCCCCGTAATGCAG
AAGAAGACCATGGGCTGGGAGGCCTCCTCCGAGCGGATGTACCCCGAGGACGGCGCCCTGAAGGGCGAGA
TCAAGCAGAGGCTGAAGCTGAAGGACGGCGGCCACTACGACGCTGAGGTCAAGACCACCTACAAGGCCAA
GAAGCCCGTGCAGCTGCCCGGCGCCTACAACGTCAACATCAAGTTGGACATCACCTCCCACAACGAGGAC
TACACCATCGTGGAACAGTACGAACGCGCCGAGGGCCGCCACTCCACCGGCGGCATGGACGAGCTGTACA
AGGGTGGATCTGGAGGTTCAGGTGGAAGTTTGGCTACTACACTTGAACGTATTGAGAAGAACTTTGTCAT
TACTGACCCAAGATTGCCAGATAATCCCATTATATTCGCGTCCGATAGTTTCTTGCAGTTGACAGAATAT
AGCCGTGAAGAAATTTTGGGAAGAAACTGCAGGTTTCTACAAGGTCCTGAAACTGATCGCGCGACAGTGA
GAAAAATTAGAGATGCCATAGATAACCAAACAGAGGTCACTGTTCAGCTGATTAATTATACAAAGAGTGG
TAAAAAGTTCTGGAACCTCTTTCACTTGCAGCCTATGCGAGATCAGAAGGGAGATGTCCAGTACTTTATT
GGGGTTCAGTTGGATGGAACTGAGCATGTCCGAGATGCTGCCGAGAGAGAGGGAGTCATGCTGATTAAGA
AAACTGCAGAAAATATTGACGAGCTGCTGAAGGAGCTGGCCGACCTGAACCTGGACTAGCTCGAGCGGCC
GCCACTGTGCTGGATATCTGCAGAATTCCACCACACTGGACTAGTGGATCCGAGCTCGGTACCAAGCTTA
AGTTTAAACCGCTGATCAGCCTCGACTGTGCCTTCTAGTTGCCAGCCATCTGTTGTTTGCCCCTCCCCCG
TGCCTTCCTTGACCCTGGAAGGTGCCACTCCCACTGTCCTTTCCTAATAAAATGAGGAAATTGCATCGCA
TTGTCTGAGTAGGTGTCATTCTATTCTGGGGGGTGGGGTGGGGCAGGACAGCAAGGGGGAGGATTGGGAA
GACAATAGCAGGCATGCTGGGGATGCGGTGGGCTCTATGGCTTCTGAGGCGGAAAGAACCAGCTGGGGCT
CTAGGGGGTATCCCC
[124 nt withheld, positions 2606-2729]
C
[91 nt withheld, positions 2731-2821]
A
[49 nt withheld, positions 2823-2871]
CCTTTGACGTTGGAGTCCACGTTCTTTAATAGTGGACTCTTGTTCCAAACTGGAACAACACTCAACCCTA
TCTCGGTCTATTCTTTTGATTTATAAGGGATTTTGCCGATTTCGGCCTATTGGTTAAAAAATGAGCTGAT
TTAACAAAAATTTAACGCGAATTAATTCTGTGGAATGTGTGTCAGTTAGGGTGTGGAAAGTCCCCAGGCT
CCCCAGCAGGCAGAAGTATGCAAAGCATGCATCTCAATTAGTCAGCAACCAGGTGTGGAAAGTCCCCAGG
CTCCCCAGCAGGCAGAAGTATGCAAAGCATGCATCTCAATTAGTCAGCAACCATAGTCCCGCCCCTAACT
CCGCCCATCCCGCCCCTAACTCCGCCCAGTTCCGCCCATTCTCCGCCCCATGGCTGACTAATTTTTTTTA
TTTATGCAGAGGCCGAGGCCGCCTCTGCCTCTGAGCTATTCCAGAAGTAGTGAGGAGGCTTTTTTGGAGG
CCTAGGCTTTTGCAAAAAGCTCCCGGGAGCTTGTATATCCATTTTCGGATCTGATCAAGAGACAGGATGA
GGATCGTTTCGCATGATTGAACAAGATGGATTGCACGCAGGTTCTCCGGCCGCTTGGGTGGAGAGGCTAT
TCGGCTATGACTGGGCACAACAGACAATCGGCTGCTCTGATGCCGCCGTGTTCCGGCTGTCAGCGCAGGG
GCGCCCGGTTCTTTTTGTCAAGACCGACCTGTCCGGTGCCCTGAATGAACTGCAGGACGAGGCAGCGCGG
CTATCGTGGCTGGCCACGACGGGCGTTCCTTGCGCAGCTGTGCTCGACGTTGTCACTGAAGCGGGAAGGG
ACTGGCTGCTATTGGGCGAAGTGCCGGGGCAGGATCTCCTGTCATCTCACCTTGCTCCTGCCGAGAAAGT
ATCCATCATGGCTGATGCAATGCGGCGGCTGCATACGCTTGATCCGGCTACCTGCCCATTCGACCACCAA
GCGAAACATCGCATCGAGCGAGCACGTACTCGGATGGAAGCCGGTCTTGTCGATCAGGATGATCTGGACG
AAGAGCATCAGGGGCTCGCGCCAGCCGAACTGTTCGCCAGGCTCAAGGCGCGCATGCCCGACGGCGAGGA
TCTCGTCGTGACCCATGGCGATGCCTGCTTGCCGAATATCATGGTGGAAAATGGCCGCTTTTCTGGATTC
ATCGACTGTGGCCGGCTGGGTGTGGCGGACCGCTATCAGGACATAGCGTTGGCTACCCGTGATATTGCTG
AAGAGCTTGGCGGCGAATGGGCTGACCGCTTCCTCGTGCTTTACGGTATCGCCGCTCCCGATTCGCAGCG
CATCGCCTTCTATCGCCTTCTTGACGAGTTCTTCTGAGCGGGACTCTGGGGTTCGAAATGACCGACCAAG
CGACGCCCAACCTGCCATCACGAGATTTCGATTCCACCGCCGCCTTCTATGAAAGGTTGGGCTTCGGAAT
CGTTTTCCGGGACGCCGGCTGGATGATCCTCCAGCGCGGGGATCTCATGCTGGAGTTCTTCGCCCACCCC
AACTTGTTTATTGCAGCTTATAATGGTTACAAATAAAGCAATAGCATCACAAATTTCACAAATAAAGCAT
TTTTTTCACTGCATTCTAGTTGTGGTTTGTCCAAACTCATCAATGTATCTTATCATGTCTGTATACCGTC
GACCTCTAGCTAGAGCTTGGCGTAATCATGGTCATAGCTGTTTCCTGTGTGAAATTGTTATCCGCTCACA
ATTCCACACAACATGCGAGCCGGAAGCATAAAGTGTAAAGCCTGGGGTGCCTAATGAGTGAGCTAACTCA
CATTAATTGCGTTGCGCTCACTGCCCGCTTTCCAGTCGGGAAACCTGTCGTGCCAGCTGCATTAATGAAT
CGGCCAACGCGCGGGGAGAGGCGGTTTGCGTATTGGGCGCTCTTCCGCTTCCTCGCTCACTGACTCGCTG
CGCTCGGTCGTTCGGCTGCGGCGAGCGGTATCAGCTCACTCAAAGGCGGTAATACGGTTATCCACAGAAT
CAGGGGATAACGCAGGAAAGAACATGTGAGCAAAAGGCCAGCAAAAGGCCAGGAACCGTAAAAAGGCCGC
GTTGCTGGCGTTTTTCCATAGGCTCCGCCCCCCTGACGAGCATCACAAAAATCGACGCTCAAGTCAGAGG
TGGCGAAACCCGACAGGACTATAAAGATACCAGGCGTTTCCCCCTGGAAGCTCCCTCGTGCGCTCTCCTG
TTCCGACCCTGCCGCTTACCGGATACCTGTCCGCCTTTCTCCCTTCGGGAAGCGTGGCGCTTTCTCATAG
CTCACGCTGTAGGTATCTCAGTTCGGTGTAGGTCGTTCGCTCCAAGCTGGGCTGTGTGCACGAACCCCCC
GTTCAGCCCGACCGCTGCGCCTTATCCGGTAACTATCGTCTTGAGTCCAACCCGGTAAGACACGACTTAT
CGCCACTGGCAGCAGCCACTGGTAACAGGATTAGCAGAGCGAGGTATGTAGGCGGTGCTACAGAGTTCTT
GAAGTGGTGGCCTAACTACGGCTACACTAGAAGAACAGTATTTGGTATCTGCGCTCTGCTGAAGCCAGTT
ACCTTCGGAAAAAGAGTTGGTAGCTCTTGATCCGGCAAACAAACCACCGCTGGTAGCGGTGGTTTTTTTG
TTTGCAAGCAGCAGATTACGCGCAGAAAAAAAGGATCTCAAGAAGATCCTTTGATCTTTTCTACGGGGTC
TGACGCTCAGTGGAACGAAAACTCACGTTAAGGGATTTTGGTCATGAGATTATCAAAAAGGATCTTCACC
TAGATCCTTTTAAATTAAAAATGAAGTTTTAAATCAATCTAAAGTATATATGAGTAAACTTGGTCTGACA
GTTACCAATGCTTAATCAGTGAGGCACCTATCTCAGCGATCTGTCTATTTCGTTCATCCATAGTTGCCTG
ACTCCCCGTCGTGTAGATAACTACGATACGGGAGGGCTTACCATCTGGCCCCAGTGCTGCAATGATACCG
CGAGACCCACGCTCACCGGCTCCAGATTTATCAGCAATAAACCAGCCAGCCGGAAGGGCCGAGCGCAGAA
GTGGTCCTGCAACTTTATCCGCCTCCATCCAGTCTATTAATTGTTGCCGGGAAGCTAGAGTAAGTAGTTC
GCCAGTTAATAGTTTGCGCAACGTTGTTGCCATTGCTACAGGCATCGTGGTGTCACGCTCGTCGTTTGGT
ATGGCTTCATTCAGCTCCGGTTCCCAACGATCAAGGCGAGTTACATGATCCCCCATGTTGTGCAAAAAAG
CGGTTAGCTCCTTCGGTCCTCCGATCGTTGTCAGAAGTAAGTTGGCCGCAGTGTTATCACTCATGGTTAT
GGCAGCACTGCATAATTCTCTTACTGTCATGCCATCCGTAAGATGCTTTTCTGTGACTGGTGAGTACTCA
ACCAAGTCATTCTGAGAATAGTGTATGCGGCGACCGAGTTGCTCTTGCCCGGCGTCAATACGGGATAATA
CCGCGCCACATAGCAGAACTTTAAAAGTGCTCATCATTGGAAAACGTTCTTCGGGGCGAAAACTCTCAAG
GATCTTACCGCTGTTGAGATCCAGTTCGATGTAACCCACTCGTGCACCCAACTGATCTTCAGCATCTTTT
ACTTTCACCAGCGTTTCTGGGTGAGCAAAAACAGGAAGGCAAAATGCCGCAAAAAAGGGAATAAGGGCGA
CACGGAAATGTTGAATACTCATACTCTTCCTTTTTCAATAT
