Features (pLannotate 1.2.2; 21 found; start..end, strand, type, name):
     28..80      -  misc_feature   bom (fragment): basis of mobility region from pBR322
    235..614     +  enhancer       CMV enhancer: human cytomegalovirus immediate early enhancer
    615..818     +  promoter       CMV promoter: human cytomegalovirus (CMV) immediate early promoter
    814..847     +  LTR            5' LTR (truncated) (fragment): truncated 5' long terminal repeat (LTR) from HIV-1
    863..881     +  promoter       T7 promoter: promoter for bacteriophage T7 RNA polymerase
    931..1635    +  CDS            mCherry: mCherry is a basic (constitutively fluorescent) red fluorescent protein published in 2004, derived from Discosoma sp.. It is reported to be a very rapidly-maturing monomer with low acid sensitivity.
   1684..2001    +  CDS            miniSOG: miniSOG is a basic (constitutively fluorescent) cyan fluorescent protein published in 2011, derived from Arabidopsis thaliana. It requires the cofactor flavin for fluorescence.
   2219..2443    +  polyA_signal   bGH poly(A) signal: bovine growth hormone polyadenylation signal
   2447..2468    +  promoter       SV40 promoter (fragment): SV40 enhancer and early promoter
   2489..2917    +  rep_origin     f1 ori (sequence partly withheld): f1 bacteriophage origin of replication; arrow indicates direction of (+) strand synthesis
   2931..3260    +  promoter       SV40 promoter: SV40 enhancer and early promoter
   3327..4118    +  CDS            neo: KKA2_KLEPN - Also known as kan, nptII. Experimental evidence at protein level: Swiss-Prot protein existence level 1. Resistance to kanamycin, neomycin, paromomycin, ribostamycin, butirosin and gentamicin B. From Klebsiella pneumoniae.
   4142..4300    +  CDS            ble (fragment): BLE_KLEPN - Experimental evidence at protein level: Swiss-Prot protein existence level 1. Binding protein with a strong affinity to the bleomycin family of antibiotics. Binds to CL990; an antimitotic-antibiotic compound. From Klebsiella pneumoniae.
   4295..4416    +  polyA_signal   SV40 poly(A) signal: SV40 polyadenylation signal
   4489..4505    -  protein_bind   lac operator: The lac repressor binds to the lac operator to inhibit transcription in E. coli. This inhibition can be relieved by adding lactose or isopropyl-β-D-thiogalactopyranoside (IPTG). lac repressor encoded by lacI
   4513..4543    -  promoter       lac promoter: promoter for the E. coli lac operon
   4558..4579    -  protein_bind   CAP binding site: CAP binding activates transcription in the presence of cAMP. E. coli catabolite activator protein
   4592..4684    -  CDS            lacI (fragment): lac repressor; lacI; The lac repressor binds to the lac operator to inhibit transcription in E. coli. This inhibition can be relieved by adding lactose or isopropyl-β-D-thiogalactopyranoside (IPTG).
   4867..5452    -  rep_origin     ori: high-copy-number ColE1/pMB1/pBR322/pUC origin of replication
   5623..6483    -  CDS            AmpR: β-lactamase; bla; confers resistance to ampicillin, carbenicillin, and related antibiotics
   6484..6588    -  promoter       AmpR promoter: bla
>Addgene plasmid #72655 | NLS-mCherry-LEXY (pDN122) | analyzer sequence | sequence record 137958
GACGGATCGGGAGATCTCCCGATCCCCTATGGTGCACTCTCAGTACAATCTGCTCTGATGCCGCATAGTT
AAGCCAGTATCTGCTCCCTGCTTGTGTGTTGGAGGTCGCTGAGTAGTGCGCGAGCAAAATTTAAGCTACA
ACAAGGCAAGGCTTGACCGACAATTGCATGAAGAATCTGCTTAGGGTTAGGCGTTTTGCGCTGCTTCGCG
ATGTACGGGCCAGATATACGCGTTGACATTGATTATTGACTAGTTATTAATAGTAATCAATTACGGGGTC
ATTAGTTCATAGCCCATATATGGAGTTCCGCGTTACATAACTTACGGTAAATGGCCCGCCTGGCTGACCG
CCCAACGACCCCCGCCCATTGACGTCAATAATGACGTATGTTCCCATAGTAACGCCAATAGGGACTTTCC
ATTGACGTCAATGGGTGGAGTATTTACGGTAAACTGCCCACTTGGCAGTACATCAAGTGTATCATATGCC
AAGTACGCCCCCTATTGACGTCAATGACGGTAAATGGCCCGCCTGGCATTATGCCCAGTACATGACCTTA
TGGGACTTTCCTACTTGGCAGTACATCTACGTATTAGTCATCGCTATTACCATGGTGATGCGGTTTTGGC
AGTACATCAATGGGCGTGGATAGCGGTTTGACTCACGGGGATTTCCAAGTCTCCACCCCATTGACGTCAA
TGGGAGTTTGTTTTGGCACCAAAATCAACGGGACTTTCCAAAATGTCGTAACAACTCCGCCCCATTGACG
CAAATGGGCGGTAGGCGTGTACGGTGGGAGGTCTATATAAGCAGAGCTCTCTGGCTAACTAGAGAACCCA
CTGCTTACTGGCTTATCGAAATTAATACGACTCACTATAGGGAGACCCAAGCTGGCTAGCATGGCCGCAG
CAAAGCGCGTGAAGCTGGACGTGAGCAAGGGCGAGGAGGATAACATGGCCATCATCAAGGAGTTCATGCG
CTTCAAGGTGCACATGGAGGGCTCCGTGAACGGCCACGAGTTCGAGATCGAGGGCGAGGGCGAGGGCCGC
CCCTACGAGGGCACCCAGACCGCCAAGCTGAAGGTGACCAAGGGTGGCCCCCTGCCCTTCGCCTGGGACA
TCCTGTCCCCTCAGTTCATGTACGGCTCCAAGGCCTACGTGAAGCACCCCGCCGACATCCCCGACTACTT
GAAGCTGTCCTTCCCCGAGGGCTTCAAGTGGGAGCGCGTGATGAACTTCGAGGACGGCGGCGTGGTGACC
GTGACCCAGGACTCCTCCCTGCAGGACGGCGAGTTCATCTACAAGGTGAAGCTGCGCGGCACCAACTTCC
CCTCCGACGGCCCCGTAATGCAGAAGAAGACCATGGGCTGGGAGGCCTCCTCCGAGCGGATGTACCCCGA
GGACGGCGCCCTGAAGGGCGAGATCAAGCAGAGGCTGAAGCTGAAGGACGGCGGCCACTACGACGCTGAG
GTCAAGACCACCTACAAGGCCAAGAAGCCCGTGCAGCTGCCCGGCGCCTACAACGTCAACATCAAGTTGG
ACATCACCTCCCACAACGAGGACTACACCATCGTGGAACAGTACGAACGCGCCGAGGGCCGCCACTCCAC
CGGCGGCATGGACGAGCTGTACAAGGGTGGATCTGGAGGTTCAGGTGGAAGTTTGGCTACTACACTTGAA
CGTATTGAGAAGAACTTTGTCATTACTGACCCAAGATTGCCAGATAATCCCATTATATTCGCGTCCGATA
GTTTCTTGCAGTTGACAGAATATAGCCGTGAAGAAATTTTGGGAAGAAACTGCAGGTTTCTACAAGGTCC
TGAAACTGATCGCGCGACAGTGAGAAAAATTAGAGATGCCATAGATAACCAAACAGAGGTCACTGTTCAG
CTGATTAATTATACAAAGAGTGGTAAAAAGTTCTGGAACCTCTTTCACTTGCAGCCTATGCGAGATCAGA
AGGGAGATGTCCAGTACTTTATTGGGGTTCAGTTGGATGGAACTGAGCATGTCCGAGATGCTGCCGAGAG
AGAGGGAGTCATGCTGATTAAGAAAACTGCAGAAAATATTGACGAGCTGCTGAAGGAGCTGGCCGACCTG
AACCTGGACTAGCTCGAGCGGCCGCCACTGTGCTGGATATCTGCAGAATTCCACCACACTGGACTAGTGG
ATCCGAGCTCGGTACCAAGCTTAAGTTTAAACCGCTGATCAGCCTCGACTGTGCCTTCTAGTTGCCAGCC
ATCTGTTGTTTGCCCCTCCCCCGTGCCTTCCTTGACCCTGGAAGGTGCCACTCCCACTGTCCTTTCCTAA
TAAAATGAGGAAATTGCATCGCATTGTCTGAGTAGGTGTCATTCTATTCTGGGGGGTGGGGTGGGGCAGG
ACAGCAAGGGGGAGGATTGGGAAGACAATAGCAGGCATGCTGGGGATGCGGTGGGCTCTATGGCTTCTGA
GGCGGAAAGAACCAGCTGGGGCTCTAGGGGGTATCCCC
[124 nt withheld, positions 2489-2612]
C
[91 nt withheld, positions 2614-2704]
A
[49 nt withheld, positions 2706-2754]
CCTTTGACGTTGGAGTCCACGTTCTTTAATAGTGGACTCTTGTTCCAAACTGGAACAACACTCAACCCTA
TCTCGGTCTATTCTTTTGATTTATAAGGGATTTTGCCGATTTCGGCCTATTGGTTAAAAAATGAGCTGAT
TTAACAAAAATTTAACGCGAATTAATTCTGTGGAATGTGTGTCAGTTAGGGTGTGGAAAGTCCCCAGGCT
CCCCAGCAGGCAGAAGTATGCAAAGCATGCATCTCAATTAGTCAGCAACCAGGTGTGGAAAGTCCCCAGG
CTCCCCAGCAGGCAGAAGTATGCAAAGCATGCATCTCAATTAGTCAGCAACCATAGTCCCGCCCCTAACT
CCGCCCATCCCGCCCCTAACTCCGCCCAGTTCCGCCCATTCTCCGCCCCATGGCTGACTAATTTTTTTTA
TTTATGCAGAGGCCGAGGCCGCCTCTGCCTCTGAGCTATTCCAGAAGTAGTGAGGAGGCTTTTTTGGAGG
CCTAGGCTTTTGCAAAAAGCTCCCGGGAGCTTGTATATCCATTTTCGGATCTGATCAAGAGACAGGATGA
GGATCGTTTCGCATGATTGAACAAGATGGATTGCACGCAGGTTCTCCGGCCGCTTGGGTGGAGAGGCTAT
TCGGCTATGACTGGGCACAACAGACAATCGGCTGCTCTGATGCCGCCGTGTTCCGGCTGTCAGCGCAGGG
GCGCCCGGTTCTTTTTGTCAAGACCGACCTGTCCGGTGCCCTGAATGAACTGCAGGACGAGGCAGCGCGG
CTATCGTGGCTGGCCACGACGGGCGTTCCTTGCGCAGCTGTGCTCGACGTTGTCACTGAAGCGGGAAGGG
ACTGGCTGCTATTGGGCGAAGTGCCGGGGCAGGATCTCCTGTCATCTCACCTTGCTCCTGCCGAGAAAGT
ATCCATCATGGCTGATGCAATGCGGCGGCTGCATACGCTTGATCCGGCTACCTGCCCATTCGACCACCAA
GCGAAACATCGCATCGAGCGAGCACGTACTCGGATGGAAGCCGGTCTTGTCGATCAGGATGATCTGGACG
AAGAGCATCAGGGGCTCGCGCCAGCCGAACTGTTCGCCAGGCTCAAGGCGCGCATGCCCGACGGCGAGGA
TCTCGTCGTGACCCATGGCGATGCCTGCTTGCCGAATATCATGGTGGAAAATGGCCGCTTTTCTGGATTC
ATCGACTGTGGCCGGCTGGGTGTGGCGGACCGCTATCAGGACATAGCGTTGGCTACCCGTGATATTGCTG
AAGAGCTTGGCGGCGAATGGGCTGACCGCTTCCTCGTGCTTTACGGTATCGCCGCTCCCGATTCGCAGCG
CATCGCCTTCTATCGCCTTCTTGACGAGTTCTTCTGAGCGGGACTCTGGGGTTCGAAATGACCGACCAAG
CGACGCCCAACCTGCCATCACGAGATTTCGATTCCACCGCCGCCTTCTATGAAAGGTTGGGCTTCGGAAT
CGTTTTCCGGGACGCCGGCTGGATGATCCTCCAGCGCGGGGATCTCATGCTGGAGTTCTTCGCCCACCCC
AACTTGTTTATTGCAGCTTATAATGGTTACAAATAAAGCAATAGCATCACAAATTTCACAAATAAAGCAT
TTTTTTCACTGCATTCTAGTTGTGGTTTGTCCAAACTCATCAATGTATCTTATCATGTCTGTATACCGTC
GACCTCTAGCTAGAGCTTGGCGTAATCATGGTCATAGCTGTTTCCTGTGTGAAATTGTTATCCGCTCACA
ATTCCACACAACATACGAGCCGGAAGCATAAAGTGTAAAGCCTGGGGTGCCTAATGAGTGAGCTAACTCA
CATTAATTGCGTTGCGCTCACTGCCCGCTTTCCAGTCGGGAAACCTGTCGTGCCAGCTGCATTAATGAAT
CGGCCAACGCGCGGGGAGAGGCGGTTTGCGTATTGGGCGCTCTTCCGCTTCCTCGCTCACTGACTCGCTG
CGCTCGGTCGTTCGGCTGCGGCGAGCGGTATCAGCTCACTCAAAGGCGGTAATACGGTTATCCACAGAAT
CAGGGGATAACGCAGGAAAGAACATGTGAGCAAAAGGCCAGCAAAAGGCCAGGAACCGTAAAAAGGCCGC
GTTGCTGGCGTTTTTCCATAGGCTCCGCCCCCCTGACGAGCATCACAAAAATCGACGCTCAAGTCAGAGG
TGGCGAAACCCGACAGGACTATAAAGATACCAGGCGTTTCCCCCTGGAAGCTCCCTCGTGCGCTCTCCTG
TTCCGACCCTGCCGCTTACCGGATACCTGTCCGCCTTTCTCCCTTCGGGAAGCGTGGCGCTTTCTCATAG
CTCACGCTGTAGGTATCTCAGTTCGGTGTAGGTCGTTCGCTCCAAGCTGGGCTGTGTGCACGAACCCCCC
GTTCAGCCCGACCGCTGCGCCTTATCCGGTAACTATCGTCTTGAGTCCAACCCGGTAAGACACGACTTAT
CGCCACTGGCAGCAGCCACTGGTAACAGGATTAGCAGAGCGAGGTATGTAGGCGGTGCTACAGAGTTCTT
GAAGTGGTGGCCTAACTACGGCTACACTAGAAGAACAGTATTTGGTATCTGCGCTCTGCTGAAGCCAGTT
ACCTTCGGAAAAAGAGTTGGTAGCTCTTGATCCGGCAAACAAACCACCGCTGGTAGCGGTTTTTTTGTTT
GCAAGCAGCAGATTACGCGCAGAAAAAAAGGATCTCAAGAAGATCCTTTGATCTTTTCTACGGGGTCTGA
CGCTCAGTGGAACGAAAACTCACGTTAAGGGATTTTGGTCATGAGATTATCAAAAAGGATCTTCACCTAG
ATCCTTTTAAATTAAAAATGAAGTTTTAAATCAATCTAAAGTATATATGAGTAAACTTGGTCTGACAGTT
ACCAATGCTTAATCAGTGAGGCACCTATCTCAGCGATCTGTCTATTTCGTTCATCCATAGTTGCCTGACT
CCCCGTCGTGTAGATAACTACGATACGGGAGGGCTTACCATCTGGCCCCAGTGCTGCAATGATACCGCGA
GACCCACGCTCACCGGCTCCAGATTTATCAGCAATAAACCAGCCAGCCGGAAGGGCCGAGCGCAGAAGTG
GTCCTGCAACTTTATCCGCCTCCATCCAGTCTATTAATTGTTGCCGGGAAGCTAGAGTAAGTAGTTCGCC
AGTTAATAGTTTGCGCAACGTTGTTGCCATTGCTACAGGCATCGTGGTGTCACGCTCGTCGTTTGGTATG
GCTTCATTCAGCTCCGGTTCCCAACGATCAAGGCGAGTTACATGATCCCCCATGTTGTGCAAAAAAGCGG
TTAGCTCCTTCGGTCCTCCGATCGTTGTCAGAAGTAAGTTGGCCGCAGTGTTATCACTCATGGTTATGGC
AGCACTGCATAATTCTCTTACTGTCATGCCATCCGTAAGATGCTTTTCTGTGACTGGTGAGTACTCAACC
AAGTCATTCTGAGAATAGTGTATGCGGCGACCGAGTTGCTCTTGCCCGGCGTCAATACGGGATAATACCG
CGCCACATAGCAGAACTTTAAAAGTGCTCATCATTGGAAAACGTTCTTCGGGGCGAAAACTCTCAAGGAT
CTTACCGCTGTTGAGATCCAGTTCGATGTAACCCACTCGTGCACCCAACTGATCTTCAGCATCTTTTACT
TTCACCAGCGTTTCTGGGTGAGCAAAAACAGGAAGGCAAAATGCCGCAAAAAAGGGAATAAGGGCGACAC
GGAAATGTTGAATACTCATACTCTTCCTTTTTCAATATTATTGAAGCATTTATCAGGGTTATTGTCTCAT
GAGCGGATACATATTTGAATGTATTTAGAAAAATAAACAAATAGGGGTTCCGCGCACATTTCCCCGAAAA
GTGCCACCTGACGTC
