LOCUS       Exported 1046 bp ds-DNA linear SYN 20-MAY-2021
DEFINITION  Blue light-inducible nuclear export of mCherry.
ACCESSION   .
VERSION     .
KEYWORDS    NLS-mCherry-LEXY (pDN122)
SOURCE      synthetic DNA construct
  ORGANISM  synthetic DNA construct
REFERENCE   1 (bases 1 to 1046)
  AUTHORS   Niopek D, Wehler P, Roensch J, Eils R, Di Ventura B
  TITLE     Optogenetic control of nuclear protein export.
  JOURNAL   Nat Commun. 2016 Feb 8;7:10624. doi: 10.1038/ncomms10624.
  PUBMED    26853913
REFERENCE   2 (bases 1 to 1046)
  AUTHORS   .
  TITLE     Direct Submission
  JOURNAL   Exported May 20, 2021 from SnapGene Server 1.1.58
            http://www.snapgene.com
FEATURES             Location/Qualifiers
     source          1..1046
                     /organism="synthetic DNA construct"
                     /mol_type="other DNA"
     primer_bind     61..80
                     /label=T7
                     /note="T7 promoter, forward primer"
     promoter        61..79
                     /label=T7 promoter
                     /note="promoter for bacteriophage T7 RNA polymerase"
     CDS             129..833
                     /codon_start=1
                     /product="monomeric derivative of DsRed fluorescent protein
                     (Shaner et al., 2004)"
                     /label=mCherry
                     /note="mammalian codon-optimized"
                     /translation="VSKGEEDNMAIIKEFMRFKVHMEGSVNGHEFEIEGEGEGRPYEGT
                     QTAKLKVTKGGPLPFAWDILSPQFMYGSKAYVKHPADIPDYLKLSFPEGFKWERVMNFE
                     DGGVVTVTQDSSLQDGEFIYKVKLRGTNFPSDGPVMQKKTMGWEASSERMYPEDGALKG
                     EIKQRLKLKDGGHYDAEVKTTYKAKKPVQLPGAYNVNIKLDITSHNEDYTIVEQYERAE
                     GRHSTGGMDELYK"
     primer_bind     complement(271..289)
                     /label=mCherry-R
                     /note="mCherry, reverse primer"
     primer_bind     539..558
                     /label=mCherry-F
                     /note="mCherry, forward primer"
ORIGIN
        1 ctatataagc agagctctct ggctaactag agaacccact gcttactggc ttatcgaaat
       61 taatacgact cactataggg agacccaagc tggctagcat ggccgcagca aagcgcgtga
      121 agctggacgt gagcaagggc gaggaggata acatggccat catcaaggag ttcatgcgct
      181 tcaaggtgca catggagggc tccgtgaacg gccacgagtt cgagatcgag ggcgagggcg
      241 agggccgccc ctacgagggc acccagaccg ccaagctgaa ggtgaccaag ggtggccccc
      301 tgcccttcgc ctgggacatc ctgtcccctc agttcatgta cggctccaag gcctacgtga
      361 agcaccccgc cgacatcccc gactacttga agctgtcctt ccccgagggc ttcaagtggg
      421 agcgcgtgat gaacttcgag gacggcggcg tggtgaccgt gacccaggac tcctccctgc
      481 aggacggcga gttcatctac aaggtgaagc tgcgcggcac caacttcccc tccgacggcc
      541 ccgtaatgca gaagaagacc atgggctggg aggcctcctc cgagcggatg taccccgagg
      601 acggcgccct gaagggcgag atcaagcaga ggctgaagct gaaggacggc ggccactacg
      661 acgctgaggt caagaccacc tacaaggcca agaagcccgt gcagctgccc ggcgcctaca
      721 acgtcaacat caagttggac atcacctccc acaacgagga ctacaccatc gtggaacagt
      781 acgaacgcgc cgagggccgc cactccaccg gcggcatgga cgagctgtac aagggtggat
      841 ctggaggttc aggtggaagt ttggctacta cacttgaacg tattgagaag aactttgtca
      901 ttactgaccc aagattgcca gataatccca ttatattcgc gtccgatagt ttcttgcagt
      961 tgacagaata tagccgtgaa gaaattttgg gaagaaactg caggtttcta caaggtcctg
     1021 aaactgatcg cgcgacagtg agaaaa
//
