>Addgene plasmid #72655 | NLS-mCherry-LEXY (pDN122) | addgene partial sequence | sequence record 135486 | F1ori-R 5'-AGGGAAGAAAGCGAAAGGAG-3'
[76 nt withheld, positions 1-76]
GGGGATACCCCCTAGAGCCCCAGCTGGTTCTTTCCGCCTCAGAAGCCATAGAGCCCACCGCATCCCCAGC
ATGCCTGCTATTGTCTTCCCAATCCTCCCCCTTGCTGTCCTGCCCCACCCCACCCCCCAGAATAGAATGA
CACCTACTCAGACAATGCGATGCAATTTCCTCATTTTATTAGGAAAGGACAGTGGGAGTGGCACCTTCCA
GGGTCAAGGAAGGCACGGGGGAGGGGCAAACAACAGATGGCTGGCAACTAGAAGGCACAGTCGAGGCTGA
TCAGCGGTTTAAACTTAAGCTTGGTACCGAGCTCGGATCCACTAGTCCAGTGTGGTGGAATTCTGCAGAT
ATCCAGCACAGTGGCGGCCGCTCGAGCTAGTCCAGGTTCAGGTCGGCCAGCTCCTTCAGCAGCTCGTCAA
TATTTTCTGCAGTTTTCTTAATCAGCATGACTCCCTCTCTCTCGGCAGCATCTCGGACATGCTCAGTTCC
ATCCAACTGAACCCCAATAAAGTACTGGACATCTCCCTTCTGATCTCGCATAGGCTGCAAGTGAAAGAGG
TTCCAGAACTTTTTACCACTCTTTGTATAATTAATCAGCTGAACAGTGACCTCTGTTTGGTTATCTATGG
CATCTCTAATTTTTCTCACTGTCGCGCGATCAGTTTCAGGACCTTGTAGAAACCTGCAGTTTCTTCCCAA
AATTTCTTCACGGCTATATTCTGTCAACTGCAAGAAACTATCGGACGCGAATATAATGGGATTATCTGGC
AATCTTGGGTCAGTAATGACAAAGTTCTTCTCAATACGTTCAAGTGTAGTAGCCAAACTTCCACCTGAAC
CTCCAGATCCACCCTTGTACAGCTCGTCCATGCCGCCGGTGGAGTGGCGGCCCTCGGCGCGTTCGTACTG
TTCCACGATGGTGTAGTCCTCGTTGTGGGAGGTGATGTCCAACTTGATGTTGACGTTGTAGGCGCCGGGC
A
